>Addgene plasmid #89966 | pRS313-PRP8 | addgene full sequence | sequence record 177917 | Addgene NGS Result
TAATGTGAGTTAGCTCACTCATTAGGCACCCCAGGCTTTACACTTTATGCTTCCGGCTCGTATGTTGTGT
GGAATTGTGAGCGGATAACAATTTCACACAGGAAACAGCTATGACCATGATTACGCCAAGCTCGAAATTA
ACCCTCACTAAAGGGAACAAAAGCTGGTACCGGGCCCCCCCTCGAGACTTCAAAGCATGGTTTGGTTTGG
GCCAGGCTTATGCTCTCCTGGACATGCATTTATATTCTCTTTACTACTTCCAGAAAGCTTGCACTTTGAA
ACCTTGGGATCGTCGGATTTGGCAAGTATTGGGAGAATGTTATAGTAAGACGGGAAATAAGGTAGAAGCT
ATAAAATGCTACAAAAGATCCATAAAAGCTTCACAAACGGTCGATCAAAATACTTCAATATATTACCGGT
TAGCGCAACTATATGAAGAACTTGAAGACTTGCAAGAATGTAAGAAGTTCATGATGAAATGTGTAGATGT
GGAAGAACTTCTGGAAGGTATAGTAACAGATGAAACCGTGAAGGCTAGGCTTTGGCTGGCAATATTTGAG
ATTAAGGCAGGAAACTACCAATTGGCTTATGATTATGCCATGGGGGTATCTAGTGGAACGTCTCAAGAGA
TTGAAGAGGCTCGTATGCTGGCTCGGGAGTGCAGAAGGCATATGTAGTGAAGTGAACATACACATAGCTA
TTCGTACTAAATGATATGAAATTTTTATAAATGCCAGGCTATATAGCTATTTAAAGTGACCATGGCAGAA
GGATGAACCGAGGTAATACGGCTAGTACAAAAGCAACAAAGTTAGGAATACAATTTGAGAAACGAAGACC
ATAGAAAATACTTGTGCGATTGAACTTCCTTCCAAAAAAAAAATAGCGTCAAAGAAAGATGAGTGGACTA
CCGCCCCCACCTCCTGGTTTTGAAGAGGACAGCGACTTAGCACTTCCACCACCACCACCACCACCGCCTG
GATACGAAATCGAAGAACTGGATAATCCGATGGTGCCATCATCGGTAAATGAGGATACATTCCTTCCGCC
TCCACCACCTCCTCCAAGCAACTTCGAAATAAACGCTGAAGAAATTGTGGACTTCACATTACCACCGCCA
CCACCCCCTCCAGGTCTAGATGAATTAGAGACTAAAGCAGAAAAGAAAGTAGAATTACATGGAAAGAGAA
AATTGGACATAGGAAAAGATACTTTCGTCACTCGAAAATCAAGAAAGCGTGCAAAAAAAATGACCAAAAA
GGCAAAGAGAAGCAATTTATATACTCCTAAAGCCGAGATGCCACCGGAACATCTGCGAAAGATTATTAAT
ACTCACAGTGACATGGCCTCCAAAATGTACAATACTGATAAAAAGGCTTTTCTAGGCGCTCTAAAGTATT
TACCGCACGCGATTTTAAAATTGTTAGAGAACATGCCTCATCCATGGGAGCAAGCCAAAGAAGTTAAAGT
TTTATATCACACTTCAGGAGCCATAACATTTGTGAATGAAACACCAAGAGTAATAGAGCCTGTATATACT
GCCCAATGGTCAGCTACTTGGATAGCAATGAGGAGAGAAAAACGAGATAGAACACATTTTAAAAGAATGA
GATTTCCACCTTTCGATGATGACGAACCACCTCTGTCATATGAACAGCACATAGAAAATATCGAGCCACT
GGATCCTATAAATCTTCCCTTAGACTCTCAAGATGATGAATATGTTAAAGATTGGCTCTACGATTCCCGG
CCCTTGGAGGAGGATAGTAAAAAGGTCAATGGTACATCTTATAAAAAGTGGAGTTTTGATTTACCTGAAA
TGTCGAACTTATATAGGTTATCAACGCCACTTAGAGATGAAGTAACTGACAAAAATTACTATTATCTTTT
CGATAAAAAATCTTTTTTTAACGGTAAAGCCCTTAATAACGCAATCCCTGGAGGTCCTAAATTTGAACCT
TTATACCCAAGAGAAGAGGAGGAAGATTATAACGAATTCAACTCTATAGATAGAGTAATATTTAGGGTTC
CTATTAGAAGCGAATATAAGGTAGCGTTTCCTCATCTATATAATTCCCGGCCCCGTTCAGTGCGCATACC
ATGGTATAATAATCCAGTGTCGTGTATTATCCAGAACGATGAGGAGTACGACACGCCTGCACTTTTTTTT
GATCCATCGCTGAACCCAATACCTCACTTTATTGATAATAATTCATCCCTCAACGTATCAAATACAAAGG
AAAACGGTGATTTCACTTTACCTGAAGATTTTGCACCTCTTTTGGCTGAAGAAGAAGAACTTATTTTGCC
AAATACAAAAGATGCGATGTCGTTATATCATTCACCTTTTCCATTTAATAGAACTAAAGGAAAAATGGTG
AGAGCACAAGATGTTGCCCTGGCTAAAAAATGGTTTTTGCAACATCCTGACGAGGAGTATCCCGTTAAAG
TTAAGGTCTCTTACCAAAAGCTCTTGAAGAACTACGTGCTAAATGAATTGCACCCTACTTTGCCAACAAA
CCACAACAAAACTAAGTTATTGAAGAGTTTAAAAAATACCAAGTATTTTCAACAAACTACAATTGATTGG
GTAGAGGCAGGACTCCAGCTATGTCGACAAGGACACAATATGTTAAATTTATTAATCCACAGAAAGGGCC
TAACTTATTTACATCTCGACTACAATTTCAATTTAAAACCAACTAAAACCTTAACCACAAAAGAACGTAA
AAAGTCAAGACTTGGAAACTCATTTCATTTGATGCGTGAATTGCTAAAAATGATGAAACTGATTGTAGAT
ACACATGTGCAGTTTAGGTTAGGAAATGTAGATGCCTTCCAGTTAGCAGATGGTATACATTATATTTTGA
ACCACATAGGACAATTGACCGGTATTTATCGTTATAAATATAAAGTAATGCATCAAATCCGCGCATGTAA
AGATCTGAAACATATCATATATTATAAGTTTAATAAAAATTTGGGAAAAGGACCTGGTTGTGGATTTTGG
CAACCTGCGTGGAGAGTGTGGCTAAATTTCTTAAGAGGCACTATACCACTACTCGAAAGATATATTGGAA
ACCTTATCACACGTCAATTTGAAGGCCGTTCTAATGAAATTGTCAAAACTACAACTAAACAAAGACTTGA
CGCCTACTACGATCTTGAGTTACGAAACTCGGTCATGGATGACATTTTAGAAATGATGCCTGAGAGTATT
CGACAGAAAAAGGCAAGAACTATACTGCAACATTTAAGTGAGGCTTGGAGATGTTGGAAGGCTAATATTC
CATGGGATGTTCCTGGTATGCCAGCCCCAATCAAAAAAATAATTGAACGGTATATAAAATCCAAAGCTGA
TGCCTGGGTATCTGCAGCTCATTACAATCGAGAACGTATAAAGCGTGGAGCTCACGTCGAAAAGACTATG
GTTAAAAAAAATCTGGGGCGTTTAACGAGACTTTGGATCAAAAATGAGCAGGAACGTCAAAGGCAAATAC
AGAAAAACGGTCCCGAAATTACTCCCGAAGAGGCTACGACCATATTTTCTGTTATGGTTGAGTGGCTTGA
ATCAAGGAGCTTTTCACCAATACCATTTCCACCTTTAACTTACAAAAATGATACTAAGATATTAGTTCTT
GCCCTCGAAGACCTAAAAGATGTCTACGCATCAAAAGTACGTTTAAATGCATCTGAAAGGGAAGAACTTG
CGTTGATAGAGGAGGCTTATGATAATCCTCACGATACTTTGAACAGAATCAAAAAGTACTTGTTGACCCA
GCGAGTTTTTAAGCCTGTTGATATAACCATGATGGAAAACTATCAAAACATTTCCCCTGTTTATTCAGTT
GATCCCTTGGAAAAGATTACCGATGCATATCTTGATCAGTATTTATGGTACGAAGCTGACCAACGAAAGC
TTTTCCCAAACTGGATTAAACCAAGTGATTCAGAGATACCACCTCTTCTGGTATACAAGTGGACTCAGGG
TATAAACAACCTATCTGAAATTTGGGATGTATCCAGAGGCCAATCTGCAGTTTTGCTTGAGACTACTTTG
GGTGAAATGGCCGAAAAAATTGACTTTACTTTACTTAATAGATTACTTCGCCTGATTGTAGATCCTAATA
TTGCTGACTATATCACTGCAAAAAATAATGTTGTTATCAACTTTAAAGATATGAGTCACGTCAACAAATA
TGGCTTAATACGCGGGTTGAAGTTCGCTTCTTTCATATTCCAATATTACGGACTAGTTATAGATCTTTTA
CTATTGGGTCAGGAAAGGGCTACAGATTTGGCTGGTCCAGCTAACAATCCAAATGAATTTATGCAATTCA
AGAGCAAAGAAGTAGAAAAGGCACATCCGATCAGACTTTACACCAGATATTTAGATCGTATATATATGCT
TTTTCACTTTGAAGAAGATGAGGGAGAGGAATTGACTGATGAATACTTGGCAGAGAATCCAGATCCAAAC
TTTGAAAACAGCATCGGATACAATAATAGAAAATGCTGGCCCAAAGATTCGCGCATGAGGCTAATACGTC
AGGACGTTAACCTAGGGCGAGCAGTGTTTTGGGAAATTCAAAGTAGGGTGCCAACTTCGTTAACGTCAAT
TAAATGGGAAAATGCTTTTGTTTCCGTATACAGTAAAAACAATCCGAACTTACTCTTCTCTATGTGTGGT
TTTGAAGTCAGAATATTACCAAGACAAAGAATGGAAGAGGTGGTTTCTAACGATGAAGGTGTTTGGGATT
TAGTTGACGAAAGAACCAAGCAAAGAACTGCAAAAGCATATTTAAAGGTATCTGAAGAAGAAATCAAAAA
ATTTGACAGCAGAATAAGAGGCATATTGATGGCCTCCGGTTCAACCACTTTTACTAAAGTGGCCGCTAAA
TGGAACACTTCACTGATATCCCTTTTCACATACTTTAGAGAAGCCATTGTTGCCACGGAGCCGTTATTAG
ATATCCTGGTGAAAGGAGAAACAAGAATTCAAAACCGTGTCAAACTTGGTTTAAATTCGAAAATGCCAAC
AAGATTTCCACCTGCTGTTTTTTATACACCAAAAGAACTTGGTGGGTTGGGTATGATTAGTGCTTCTCAT
ATTTTAATTCCTGCATCTGACTTAAGTTGGTCAAAACAGACCGATACTGGAATTACGCATTTTCGTGCTG
GTATGACGCACGAGGATGAAAAATTAATCCCAACTATCTTCCGTTACATCACTACTTGGGAAAATGAATT
TTTAGACTCTCAAAGGGTGTGGGCCGAGTATGCAACGAAAAGGCAGGAAGCTATTCAGCAGAATAGGAGG
TTAGCTTTTGAAGAACTTGAAGGATCGTGGGATCGTGGTATACCTCGTATTAGCACTTTATTTCAAAGAG
ATCGACATACTCTAGCGTATGACAGAGGTCACAGAATCCGTAGGGAATTTAAACAGTACTCTCTAGAGAG
AAACAGCCCCTTTTGGTGGACAAACTCCCACCATGACGGTAAATTATGGAATTTAAATGCCTATAGAACT
GATGTGATTCAAGCCCTAGGAGGTATTGAAACAATTTTGGAACACACTTTATTTAAGGGGACTGGTTTTA
ATTCATGGGAAGGTTTGTTTTGGGAAAAGGCGTCCGGGTTTGAGGATTCCATGCAATTTAAGAAGCTAAC
TCATGCTCAAAGAACTGGTTTAAGCCAAATTCCAAATCGTAGATTTACCTTATGGTGGTCACCAACTATT
AACAGAGCAAATGTCTATGTCGGTTTCTTGGTGCAATTGGATCTGACTGGTATCTTCCTCCATGGTAAAA
TTCCTACGTTAAAAATATCTTTAATTCAAATATTCCGTGCTCATTTGTGGCAAAAAATACATGAAAGTAT
AGTTTTTGATATTTGTCAAATTCTCGATGGTGAGCTAGATGTTTTGCAAATTGAATCTGTGACTAAAGAA
ACAGTGCATCCCCGCAAATCGTACAAGATGAATTCATCTGCCGCGGACATAACTATGGAAAGTGTTCATG
AATGGGAAGTTTCAAAACCCTCCCTATTACATGAAACAAATGACTCATTTAAGGGATTGATTACCAACAA
AATGTGGTTTGATGTACAATTGAGATACGGTGATTATGATTCTCATGATATATCTCGTTATGTGAGGGCA
AAATTCCTCGATTATACAACAGATAATGTCAGCATGTATCCCTCCCCAACAGGTGTTATGATCGGTATCG
ATTTGGCTTATAACATGTATGATGCCTATGGTAATTGGTTCAACGGATTAAAACCTTTGATACAAAATAG
TATGAGAACAATTATGAAAGCTAACCCAGCATTATATGTCCTTCGTGAACGTATTAGAAAAGGTCTTCAA
ATATATCAATCTAGTGTACAGGAACCATTTTTAAACTCCTCAAACTATGCCGAGTTATTCAATAACGACA
TTAAACTCTTCGTTGACGACACTAATGTGTATAGAGTTACTGTCCACAAGACTTTTGAAGGGAACGTTGC
TACAAAAGCAATTAATGGTTGCATTTTCACTTTAAATCCAAAGACTGGGCATCTGTTTCTGAAAATTATC
CATACCTCTGTATGGGCCGGTCAAAAACGTTTAAGCCAATTGGCCAAATGGAAAACAGCTGAGGAAGTTA
GTGCTCTTGTGAGATCTTTGCCCAAAGAAGAGCAGCCAAAACAAATTATCGTCACAAGAAAGGCAATGCT
TGATCCTTTAGAGGTTCACATGCTTGACTTTCCTAACATAGCAATCAGGCCAACAGAGCTGCGACTACCA
TTTTCAGCTGCAATGTCAATAGATAAACTTTCTGATGTTGTGATGAAAGCTACTGAACCTCAGATGGTTC
TGTTTAACATTTATGATGATTGGTTAGACCGTATTTCATCGTACACTGCATTTTCTAGACTTACACTACT
TTTAAGAGCTTTAAAGACGAACGAGGAAAGTGCCAAAATGATTCTACTCAGTGACCCCACGATCACTATC
AAATCGTACCATTTATGGCCTTCATTCACTGATGAACAATGGATCACTATCGAATCTCAAATGAGAGATT
TGATTTTGACTGAGTACGGCAGAAAATACAATGTCAATATATCTGCCTTAACTCAAACGGAAATTAAAGA
TATTATATTGGGTCAAAATATCAAGGCACCATCTGTGAAGAGACAAAAAATGGCTGAATTAGAAGCTGCC
AGGTCAGAAAAGCAGAACGACGAAGAAGCTGCAGGTGCATCAACTGTTATGAAAACTAAAACTATCAATG
CGCAAGGTGAGGAGATAGTTGTAGTAGCTTCCGCTGATTACGAAAGTCAAACGTTTAGT
[735 nt withheld, positions 7340-8074]
TTACAGTTTAGCGAATTGGCGGGGGACGAAGAGTTAGAGGCCGAACAAATCGATGTATTTAGCTGAATAT
ATTCCCCAATAAACTGGAATCTGTTATTTCATAGATATATATGTAAGTATAAGTTTGTATGTATAATATT
CAACGCATTTTTTATGCCCGTCGTAGTTGCTACCTACCACACGATGATGTATTATAATTTCGGAACTACT
TCAAAGCTACGCTTTCCGCACTATGAAAAGCTATAAGTATGTGAAAATTGGTCATTGACTGTGATTCTAT
TTCAAAAAGTAACCAAAGGAGATAGACATCGTTCGGACAGAAAATGGTCCGTTGTCACTCCCATTCCATT
ATGTCCTTCATATAGAAATTGGATATTCTTGTTTTCATTTCGCGCAATAAAGCAATTCCGTGCGGCAGAA
AGAACTTATATATATTTAACTGATCTTACGCTATTTATGGCAAAACTTGTGTTACATTTTTGAAGATAAA
GTTACAATCATTACGGCAGCCTCAAAACAAAATTGGGAGAAAACATACTCAAGTGAGTACTCATTTTGTG
CAAGCAAACACTGACAATTGAAGAGATCGTCAGGATGCCCGGAACGCCACAGAAGAACAAGAGGTCTGCG
AGTATATCTGTTTCACCTGCGAAGAAGACAGAGGAAAAAGAAATAATACAAAATGATTCAAAGGCGATAT
TATCTAAGCAAACTAAGAGGAAAAAAAAGTATGCTTTTGCTCCTATAAATAACTTAAATGGGAAGAACAC
CAAGGTATCCAATGCAAGTGTCCTAAAGTCAATAGCCGTTTCACAAGTACGAAATACATCAAGAACAAAA
GATATAAACAAAGCAGTTAGCAAGAGCGTAAAGCAATTACCAAATTCACAAGTTAAACCGAAACGGGAAA
TGTCTAATTTGAGTAGGCATCACGATTTCACTCAAGACGAGGACGGCCCCATGGAAGAAGTAATATGGAA
ATATTCACCTTTACAACGAGATATGTCCGACAAAACAACAAGCGCTGCCGAATACTCTGATGACTACGAA
GATGTCCAAAATCCCTCTTCTACACCTATAGTCCCTAATCGACTGAAAACTGTTCTTAGTTTCACAAATA
TCCAAGTACCCAACGCTGACGTAAATCAACTCATTCAAGAAAATGGAAATGAGCAAGTGCGTCCTAAACC
AGCAGAAATATCTACCAGGGAGTCTCTCCGTAATATAGATGATATTCTCGATGATATAGAGGGCGATTTA
ACTATAAAACCGACGATAACGAAATTCAGCGATTTGCCATCTTCACCCATCAAGGCACCCAACGTTGAAA
AAAAAGCAGAGGTGAATGCAGAAGAAGTAGATAAAATGGATTCAACAGGAGATAGCAACGATGGCGATGA
CTCTTTGATAGATATTTTAACTCAAAAGTATGTTGAGAAACGCAAGAGTGAGAGTCAGATAACAATTCAA
GGCAACACCAATCAAAAAAGTGGAGCCCAGGAAAGTTGTGGGAAGAATGATAACACAAAATCGAGAGGAG
AAATTGAAGATCATGAAAATGTAGACAATCAAGCCAAAACAGGCAATGCATTTTATGAGAATGAAGAAGA
CAGTAATTGCCAAAGAATTAAAAAAAATGAAAAAATAGAATACAATTCTTCAGACGAATTTTCAGACGAT
TCACTAATTGAACTATTGAACGAAACTCAAACACAAGTGGAACCTAACACTATTGAACAAGATTTAGACA
AAGTGGAGAAAATGGTCTCTGACGATTTGAGAATTGCTACTGATTCCACTTTATCCGCATATGCTCTCAG
AGCTAAGTCTGGTGCTCCAAGAGACGGCGTAGTACGATTAGTAATAGTAAGCTTACCTCCAATTCGCCCT
ATAGTGAGTCGTATTACAATTCACTGGCCGTCGTTTTACAACGTCGTGACTGGGAAAACCCTGGCGTTAC
CCAACTTAATCGCCTTGCAGCACATCCCCCTTTCGCCAGCTGGCGTAATAGCGAAGAGGCCCGCACCGAT
CGCCCTTCCCAACAGTTGCGCAGCCTGAATGGCGAATGG
[124 nt withheld, positions 10144-10267]
C
[91 nt withheld, positions 10269-10359]
A
[49 nt withheld, positions 10361-10409]
CCTTTGACGTTGGAGTCCACGTTCTTT
[37 nt withheld, positions 10437-10473]
ACCCTATCTCGGTCTATTCTTTTGATTTATAAGGGATTTTGCCGATTTCGGCCTATTGGTTAAAAAATGA
GCTGATTTAACAAAAATTTAACGCGAATTTTAACAAAATATTAACGCTTACAATTTCCTGATGCGGTATT
TTCTCCTTACGCATCTGTGCGGTATTTCACACCGCATAGATCCGTCGAGTTCAAGAGAAAAAAAAAGAAA
AAGCAAAAAGAAAAAAGGAAAGCGCGCCTCGTTCAGAATGACACGTATAGAATGATGCATTACCTTGTCA
TCTTCAGTATCATACTGTTCGTATACATACTTACTGACATTCATAGGTATACATATATACACATGTATAT
ATATCGTATGCTGCAGCTTTAAATAATCGGTGTCACTACATAAGAACACCTTTGGTGGAGGGAACATCGT
TGGTACCATTGGGCGAGGTGGCTTCTCTTATGGCAACCGCAAGAGCCTTGAACGCACTCTCACTACGGTG
ATGATCATTCTTGCCTCGCAGACAATCAACGTGGAGGGTAATTCTGCTAGCCTCTGCAAAGCTTTCAAGA
AAATGCGGGATCATCTCGCAAGAGAGATCTCCTACTTTCTCCCTTTGCAAACCAAGTTCGACAACTGCGT
ACGGCCTGTTCGAAAGATCTACCACCGCTCTGGAAAGTGCCTCATCCAAAGGCGCAAATCCTGATCCAAA
CCTTTTTACTCCACGCACGGCCCCTAGGGCCTCTTTAAAAGCTTGACCGAGAGCAATCCCGCAGTCTTCA
GTGGTGTGATGGTCGTCTATGTGTAAGTCACCAATGCACTCAACGATTAGCGACCAGCCGGAATGCTTGG
CCAGAGCATGTATCATATGGTCCAGAAACCCTATACCTGTGTGGACGTTAATCACTTGCGATTGTGTGGC
CTGTTCTGCTACTGCTTCTGCCTCTTTTTCTGGGAAGATCGAGTGCTCTATCGCTAGGGGACCACCCTTT
AAAGAGATCGCAATCTGAATCTTGGTTTCATTTGTAATACGCTTTACTAGGGCTTTCTGCTCTGTCATCT
TTGCCTTCGTTTATCTTGCCTGCTCATTTTTTAGTATATTCTTCGAAGAAATCACATTACTTTATATAAT
GTATAATTCATTATGTGATAATGCCAATCGCTAAGAAAAAAAAAGAGTCATCCGCTAGGTGGAAAAAAAA
AAATGAAAATCATTACCGAGGCATAAAAAAATATAGAGTGTACTAGAGGAGGCCAAGAGTAATAGAAAAA
GAAAATTGCGGGAAAGGACTGTGTTATGACTTCCCTGACTAATGCCGTGTTCAAACGATACCTGGCAGTG
ACTCCTAGCGCTCACCAAGCTCTTAAAACGGGAATTTATGGTGCACTCTCAGTACAATCTGCTCTGATGC
CGCATAGTTAAGCCAGCCCCGACACCCGCCAACACCCGCTGACGCGCCCTGACGGGCTTGTCTGCTCCCG
GCATCCGCTTACAGACAAGCTGTGACCGTCTCCGGGAGCTGCATGTGTCAGAGGTTTTCACCGTCATCAC
CGAAACGCGCGAGACGAAAGGGCCTCGTGATACGCCTATTTTTATAGGTTAATGTCATGATAATAATGGT
TTCTTAGGGTCCTTTTCATCACGTGCTATAAAAATAATTATAATTTAAATTTTTTAATATAAATATATAA
ATTAAAAATAGAAAGTAAAAAAAGAAATTAAAGAAAAAATAGTTTTTGTTTTCCGAAGATGTAAAAGACT
CTAGGGGGATCGCCAACAAATACTACCTTTTATCTTGCTCTTCCTGCTCTCAGGTATTAATGCCGAATTG
TTTCATCTTGTCTGTGTAGAAGACCACACACGAAAATCCTGTGATTTTACATTTTACTTATCGTTAATCG
AATGTATATCTATTTAATCTGCTTTTCTTGTCTAATAAATATATATGTAAAGTACGCTTTTTGTTGAAAT
TTTTTAAACCTTTGTTTATTTTTTTTTCTTCATTCCGTAACTCTTCTACCTTCTTTATTTACTTTCTAAA
ATCCAAATACAAAACATAAAAATAAATAAACACAGAGTAAATTCCCAAATTATTCCATCATTAAAAGATA
CGAGGCGCGTGTAAGTTACAGGCAAGCGATCCGTCAGGTGGCACTTTTCGGGGAAATGTGCGCGGAACCC
CTATTTGTTTATTTTTCTAAATACATTCAAATATGTATCCGCTCATGAGACAATAACCCTGATAAATGCT
TCAATAATATTGAAAAAGGAAGAGTATGAGTATTCAACATTTCCGTGTCGCCCTTATTCCCTTTTTTGCG
GCATTTTGCCTTCCTGTTTTTGCTCACCCAGAAACGCTGGTGAAAGTAAAAGATGCTGAAGATCAGTTGG
GTGCACGAGTGGGTTACATCGAACTGGATCTCAACAGCGGTAAGATCCTTGAGAGTTTTCGCCCCGAAGA
ACGTTTTCCAATGATGAGCACTTTTAAAGTTCTGCTATGTGGCGCGGTATTATCCCGTATTGACGCCGGG
CAAGAGCAACTCGGTCGCCGCATACACTATTCTCAGAATGACTTGGTTGAGTACTCACCAGTCACAGAAA
AGCATCTTACGGATGGCATGACAGTAAGAGAATTATGCAGTGCTGCCATAACCATGAGTGATAACACTGC
GGCCAACTTACTTCTGACAACGATCGGAGGACCGAAGGAGCTAACCGCTTTTTTGCACAACATGGGGGAT
CATGTAACTCGCCTTGATCGTTGGGAACCGGAGCTGAATGAAGCCATACCAAACGACGAGCGTGACACCA
CGATGCCTGTAGCAATGGCAACAACGTTGCGCAAACTATTAACTGGCGAACTACTTACTCTAGCTTCCCG
GCAACAATTAATAGACTGGATGGAGGCGGATAAAGTTGCAGGACCACTTCTGCGCTCGGCCCTTCCGGCT
GGCTGGTTTATTGCTGATAAATCTGGAGCCGGTGAGCGTGGGTCTCGCGGTATCATTGCAGCACTGGGGC
CAGATGGTAAGCCCTCCCGTATCGTAGTTATCTACACGACGGGGAGTCAGGCAACTATGGATGAACGAAA
TAGACAGATCGCTGAGATAGGTGCCTCACTGATTAAGCATTGGTAACTGTCAGACCAAGTTTACTCATAT
ATACTTTAGATTGATTTAAAACTTCATTTTTAATTTAAAAGGATCTAGGTGAAGATCCTTTTTGATAATC
TCATGACCAAAATCCCTTAACGTGAGTTTTCGTTCCACTGAGCGTCAGACCCCGTAGAAAAGATCAAAGG
ATCTTCTTGAGATCCTTTTTTTCTGCGCGTAATCTGCTGCTTGCAAACAAAAAAACCACCGCTACCAGCG
GTGGTTTGTTTGCCGGATCAAGAGCTACCAACTCTTTTTCCGAAGGTAACTGGCTTCAGCAGAGCGCAGA
TACCAAATACTGTTCTTCTAGTGTAGCCGTAGTTAGGCCACCACTTCAAGAACTCTGTAGCACCGCCTAC
ATACCTCGCTCTGCTAATCCTGTTACCAGTGGCTGCTGCCAGTGGCGATAAGTCGTGTCTTACCGGGTTG
GACTCAAGACGATAGTTACCGGATAAGGCGCAGCGGTCGGGCTGAACGGGGGGTTCGTGCACACAGCCCA
GCTTGGAGCGAACGACCTACACCGAACTGAGATACCTACAGCGTGAGCTATGAGAAAGCGCCACGCTTCC
CGAAGGGAGAAAGGCGGACAGGTATCCGGTAAGCGGCAGGGTCGGAACAGGAGAGCGCACGAGGGAGCTT
CCAGGGGGAAACGCCTGGTATCTTTATAGTCCTGTCGGGTTTCGCCACCTCTGACTTGAGCGTCGATTTT
TGTGATGCTCGTCAGGGGGGCGGAGCCTATGGAAAAACGCCAGCAACGCGGCCTTTTTACGGTTCCTGGC
CTTTTGCTGGCCTTTTGCTCACATGTTCTTTCCTGCGTTATCCCCTGATTCTGTGGATAACCGTATTACC
GCCTTTGAGTGAGCTGATACCGCTCGCCGCAGCCGAACGACCGAGCGCAGCGAGTCAGTGAGCGAGGAAG
CGGAAGAGCGCCCAATACGCAAACCGCCTCTCCCCGCGCGTTGGCCGATTCATTAATGCAGCTGGCACGA
CAGGTTTCCCGACTGGAAAGCGGGCAGTGAGCGCAACGCAAT
Features (pLannotate 1.2.2; 21 found; start..end, strand, type, name):
      1..22      +  protein_bind   CAP binding site: CAP binding activates transcription in the presence of cAMP. E. coli catabolite activator protein
     37..67      +  promoter       lac promoter: promoter for the E. coli lac operon
     71..93      +  protein_bind   lac operator (fragment): The lac repressor binds to the lac operator to inhibit transcription in E. coli. This inhibition can be relieved by adding lactose or isopropyl-β-D-thiogalactopyranoside (IPTG). lac repressor encoded by lacI
    136..154     +  promoter       T3 promoter: promoter for bacteriophage T3 RNA polymerase
    180..674     +  CDS            CDC23 (fragment): CDC23_YEAST - Experimental evidence at protein level: Swiss-Prot protein existence level 1. Component of the anaphase promoting complex/cyclosome (APC/C), a cell cycle-regulated E3 ubiquitin-protein ligase complex that controls progression through mitosis and the G1 phase of the cell cycle. The APC/C is thought to confer substrate specificity and, in the presence of ubiquitin-conjugating E2 enzymes, it catalyzes the formation of protein-ubiquitin conjugates that are subsequently degraded by the 26S proteasome. In early mitosis, the APC/C is activated by CDC20 and targets securin PDS1, the B-ty
    899..8137    +  CDS            PRP8 (sequence partly withheld): PRP8_YEAST - Also known as DBF3, DNA39, RNA8, SLT21, USA2. Experimental evidence at protein level: Swiss-Prot protein existence level 1. Functions as a scaffold that mediates the ordered assembly of spliceosomal proteins and snRNAs. Required for association of BRR2 with the spliceosomal U5 snRNP, and the subsequent assembly of the U4/U6-U5 tri-snRNP complex. Functions as scaffold that positions spliceosomal U2, U5 and U6 snRNAs at splice sites on pre-mRNA substrates, so that splicing can occur. Interacts with both the 5' and the 3' splice site, as well as the branch region. Has a role in branc
   8669..9949    +  CDS            DNA2 (fragment): DNA2_YEAST - Experimental evidence at protein level: Swiss-Prot protein existence level 1. Key enzyme involved in DNA replication and DNA repair. Involved in Okazaki fragments processing by cleaving long flaps that escape FEN1: flaps that are longer than 27 nucleotides are coated by replication protein A complex (RPA), leading to recruit DNA2 which cleaves the flap until it is too short to bind RPA and becomes a substrate for FEN1. Also involved in 5'-end resection of DNA during double-strand break (DSB) repair by mediating the cleavage of 5'-ssDNA. Possesses different enzymatic activities, su
   9962..9980    -  promoter       T7 promoter: promoter for bacteriophage T7 RNA polymerase
   9983..10140   +  CDS            lacZα (fragment): LacZα fragment of β-galactosidase; lacZ fragment
  10144..10572   +  rep_origin     f1 ori (sequence partly withheld): f1 bacteriophage origin of replication; arrow indicates direction of (+) strand synthesis
  10600..10651   -  misc_feature   bom (fragment): basis of mobility region from pBR322
  10859..11521   -  CDS            HIS3: imidazoleglycerol-phosphate dehydratase, required for histidine biosynthesis; S. cerevisiae HIS3; yeast auxotrophic marker
  11522..11709   -  promoter       HIS3 promoter: S. cerevisiae HIS3
  11759..11839   +  CDS            MRM1 (fragment): MRM1_YEAST - Also known as PET56 From Saccharomyces cerevisiae (strain ATCC 204508 / S288c) (Baker's yeast).
  11840..11889   -  misc_feature   bom (fragment): basis of mobility region from pBR322
  11991..12026   -  CDS            rop (fragment): Rop protein, which maintains plasmids at low copy number; rop
  12101..12604   +  misc_feature   CEN/ARS: S. cerevisiae CEN6 centromere fused to an autonomously replicating sequence
  12634..12738   +  promoter       AmpR promoter: bla
  12739..13599   +  CDS            AmpR: β-lactamase; bla; confers resistance to ampicillin, carbenicillin, and related antibiotics
  13770..14358   +  rep_origin     ori: high-copy-number ColE1/pMB1/pBR322/pUC origin of replication
  14541..14633   +  CDS            lacI (fragment): lac repressor; lacI; The lac repressor binds to the lac operator to inhibit transcription in E. coli. This inhibition can be relieved by adding lactose or isopropyl-β-D-thiogalactopyranoside (IPTG).
