[The description below was written by a language model from this plasmid's Addgene catalogue record and pLannotate feature annotations shown in this document.]
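Description:
pRS313-PRP8 is a yeast–E. coli shuttle plasmid of about 14.6 kb, built on the pRS313 backbone and carrying the wild-type Saccharomyces cerevisiae PRP8 gene. In yeast it is maintained through a CEN6/ARS element, which gives stable, low-copy, centromere-based segregation. It is selected by the HIS3 auxotrophic marker, expressed from its own promoter, in histidine-auxotrophic strains. In E. coli it replicates from a ColE1/pUC-type origin and is selected with ampicillin through the β-lactamase gene. The backbone also retains an f1 origin, the lac promoter/operator and lacZα remnants of the cloning region, and flanking T3 and T7 phage promoters.

The insert lies between the T3 and T7 promoters and appears to be a genomic fragment. The complete PRP8 open reading frame (roughly 7.2 kb, no mutations recorded) is flanked by partial coding sequences annotated as CDC23 upstream and DNA2 downstream, which look like neighbouring sequence carried along with the fragment. No heterologous yeast promoter or terminator is annotated. Expression therefore probably relies on native PRP8 sequence in the unannotated intervals on either side of the ORF, although the record does not say so explicitly. No epitope tags or reporters are listed.

Prp8 is a large spliceosomal scaffold protein of the U5 snRNP. It positions the U2, U5 and U6 snRNAs at the splice sites and branch region of pre-mRNA substrates. The stated purpose of the plasmid is to complement a genomic prp8 deletion. The associated work studied Prp8 retinitis pigmentosa mutants and the transition between the catalytic steps of splicing, so this unmutated construct plausibly serves as a wild-type reference alongside mutant alleles.
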