Addgene plasmid #89966: pRS313-PRP8
Purpose: complements prp8 genomic deletion
Depositing lab: Christine Guthrie. Depositing organization: University of California, San Francisco (UCSF). Publication: Prp8 retinitis pigmentosa mutants cause defects in the transition between the catalytic steps of splicing. Mayerle M, Guthrie C. RNA. 2016 May;22(5):793-809. doi: 10.1261/rna.055459.115. Epub 2016 Mar 11. PubMed 26968627.
Backbone
  Vector backbone: pRS313
  Vector type: Yeast Expression
  Selectable markers: HIS3
Growth in bacteria
  Bacterial resistance: Ampicillin, 100 μg/mL
  Growth temperature: 37°C
  Growth strain: DH5alpha
  Copy number: Unknown
Gene/Insert
  Gene/Insert name: PRP8
  Species: S. cerevisiae (budding yeast)
  Mutation: none
  Entrez Gene: PRP8 (a.k.a. YHR165C, DBF3, DNA39, RNA8, SLT21, USA2)
Terms and licenses: Academic/Nonprofit Terms; Industry Terms: Not Available to Industry
How to cite: pRS313-PRP8 was a gift from Christine Guthrie (Addgene plasmid # 89966 ; http://n2t.net/addgene:89966 ; RRID:Addgene_89966)
